>Addgene plasmid #243917 | pUPD3_FULLPRM_PT7 | addgene full sequence | sequence record 488098 | Addgene NGS Result
GGTCTCGGGAGTAATACGACTCACTATAGTCTAGAAATAATTTTGTTTAACTTTAAGAAGGAGATATAAA
TGCGAGACCACTCATCGCCCAATCACTAGTGAATTCGTTCTATAGTGTCACCTAAATACCATAGAGCCGT
TGGTCATAGCTGTTTCCTGTCCAGGCATCATGACACGGTTATCCACAGAATCAGGGGATAACGCAGGAAA
GAACATGTGAGCAAAAGGCCAGCAAAAGGCCAGGAACCGTAAAAAGGCCGCGTTGCTGGCGTTTTTCCAT
AGGCTCCGCCCCCCTGACGAGCATCACAAAAATCGACGCTCAAGTCAGAGGTGGCGAAACCCGACAGGAC
TATAAAGATACCAGGCGTTTCCCCCTGGAAGCTCCCTCGTGCGCTCTCCTGTTCCGACCCTGCCGCTTAC
CGGATACCTGTCCGCCTTTCTCCCTTCGGGAAGCGTGGCGCTTTCTCATAGCTCACGCTGTAGGTATCTC
AGTTCGGTGTAGGTCGTTCGCTCCAAGCTGGGCTGTGTGCACGAACCCCCCGTTCAGCCCGACCGCTGCG
CCTTATCCGGTAACTATCGTCTTGAGTCCAACCCGGTAAGACACGACTTATCGCCACTGGCAGCAGCCAC
TGGTAACAGGATTAGCAGAGCGAGGTATGTAGGCGGTGCTACAGAGTTCTTGAAGTGGTGGCCTAACTAC
GGCTACACTAGAAGAACAGTATTTGGTATCTGCGCTCTGCTGAAGCCAGTTACCTTCGGAAAAAGAGTTG
GTAGCTCTTGATCCGGCAAACAAACCACCGCTGGTAGCGGTGGTTTTTTTGTTTGCAAGCAGCAGATTAC
GCGCAGAAAAAAAGGATCTCAAGAAGATCCTTTGATCTTTTCTACGGGGTCTGACGCTCAGTGGAACGAA
AACTCACGTTAAGGGATTTTGGTCATGAGATTATCAAAAAGGATCTTCACCTAGATCCTTTTGTGATGAT
CGGCACGTAAGAGGTTCCAACTTTCACCATAATGAAATAAGATCACTACCGGGCGTATTTTTTGAGTTAT
CGAGATTTTCAGGAGCTAAGGAAGCTAAAATGGAGAAAAAAATCACTGGATATACCACCGTTGATATATC
CCAATGGCATCGTAAAGAACATTTTGAGGCATTTCAGTCAGTTGCTCAATGTACCTATAACCAGACCGTT
CAGCTGGATATTACGGCCTTTTTAAAGACCGTAAAGAAAAATAAGCACAAGTTTTATCCGGCCTTTATTC
ACATTCTTGCCCGCCTGATGAATGCTCATCCGGAATTCCGTATGGCAATGAAAGACGGTGAGCTGGTGAT
ATGGGATAGTGTTCACCCTTGTTACACCGTTTTCCATGAGCAAACTGAAACGTTTTCATCGCTCTGGAGT
GAATACCACGACGATTTCCGGCAGTTTCTACACATATATTCGCAAGATGTGGCGTGTTACGGTGAAAACC
TGGCCTATTTCCCTAAAGGGTTTATTGAGAATATGTTTTTCGTGTCAGCCAATCCCTGGGTGAGTTTCAC
CAGTTTTGATTTAAACGTGGCCAATATGGACAACTTCTTCGCCCCCGTTTTCACCATGGGCAAATATTAT
ACGCAAGGCGACAAGGTGCTGATGCCGCTGGCGATTCAGGTTCATCATGCCGTTTGTGATGGCTTCCATG
TCGGCAGAATGCTTAATGAATTACAACAGTACTGCGATGAGTGGCAGGGCGGGGCGTAATTTTTTTAAGG
CAGTTATTGGTGCCCTTAAACGCCTGGTTGCTACGCCTGAATAAGTGATAATAAGCGGATGAATGGCAGA
AATTCGATGATAAGCTGTCAAACATGATGT
[125 nt withheld, positions 1851-1975]
C
[91 nt withheld, positions 1977-2067]
AGGGTGATGGTTCACGTAGTGGGCCAGCGCCCTGATAGACGGTTTTTCGCCCTTTGACGTTGGAGTCCAC
GTTCTTT
[37 nt withheld, positions 2145-2181]
ACCCTATCTCGGTCTATTCTTTTGATTTATAAGGGATTTTGCCGATTTCGGCCTATTGGTTAAAAAATGA
GCTGATTTAACAAAAATTTAACGCGAATTTTAACAAAATATTAACGCTTACAATTTTAACATTGTAGAAA
CGCATGTAAAACGACGGCCAGTGAATTGTAATACGACTCACTATAGGGTGAATTCCGCTTAGGACCTTAG
ATATTGATCTCAA
Features (pLannotate 1.2.2; 10 found; start..end, strand, type, name):
     12..29      +  promoter       T7 promoter (fragment): promoter for bacteriophage T7 RNA polymerase
     42..64      +  RBS            RBS: efficient ribosome binding site from bacteriophage T7 gene 10 (Olins and Rangwala, 1989)
    109..127     -  promoter       SP6 promoter: promoter for bacteriophage SP6 RNA polymerase
    274..862     -  rep_origin     ori: high-copy-number ColE1/pMB1/pBR322/pUC origin of replication
    977..1079    +  promoter       cat promoter: promoter of the E. coli cat gene encoding chloramphenicol acetyltransferase
   1080..1736    +  CDS            cat: CAT_ECOLX - Experimental evidence at protein level: Swiss-Prot protein existence level 1. This enzyme is an effector of chloramphenicol resistance in bacteria. From Escherichia coli. This protein is used as a marker in many commonly used cloning vectors, such as pACYC184.
   1824..1841    -  promoter       tet promoter (fragment): E. coli promoter for tetracycline efflux protein gene
   1852..2307    +  rep_origin     f1 ori (sequence partly withheld): f1 bacteriophage origin of replication; arrow indicates direction of (+) strand synthesis
   2326..2347    -  CDS            lacZα (fragment): LacZα fragment of β-galactosidase; lacZ fragment
   2350..2368    +  promoter       T7 promoter: promoter for bacteriophage T7 RNA polymerase
