[The description below was written by a language model from this plasmid's Addgene catalogue record and pLannotate feature annotations shown in this document.]
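Description:
pUPD3_FULLPRM_PT7 is a small (about 2.4 kb) GoldenBraid2.0 part-domestication plasmid that stores a single standardized regulatory part in the pUPD3 entry vector. It is catalogued as a bacterial expression vector, but it functions as a part donor for Golden Gate assembly rather than as a finished expression construct. It belongs to a toolkit adapting GoldenBraid2.0 to E. coli and other enteric bacteria. The plasmid replicates at high copy number in E. coli from a ColE1/pUC-type origin and is selected with chloramphenicol through a cat gene driven by its own promoter. An f1 origin is also present, which in principle allows single-stranded DNA production with helper phage.

The payload is a 57 bp insert, PT7, comprising a T7 RNA polymerase-dependent promoter followed by the efficient ribosome binding site from bacteriophage T7 gene 10. Both elements are annotated on the forward strand, close together at the start of the sequence. The "full promoter" designation reflects that transcriptional and translational initiation signals are supplied in one part, so a coding sequence part can be joined directly downstream during assembly. The record lists the insert species as E. coli, although both annotated elements are of phage T7 origin. The other annotations appear to be backbone remnants flanking the cloning site: an SP6 promoter, a second complete T7 promoter, a short lacZα fragment probably left over from a screening cassette that the insert replaced, and a tet promoter fragment.

The part is typically combined with coding sequence and terminator parts to build transcriptional units whose expression depends on T7 RNA polymerase supplied by the host strain or by another construct.
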