Addgene plasmid #243917: pUPD3_FULLPRM_PT7
Purpose: GoldenBraid2.0 T7 RNA polymerase-dependent promoter, including ribosome binding site.
Depositing lab: Christophe Herman. Depositing organization: Baylor College of Medicine. Publication: GoldenBraid2.0 E. coli: a comprehensive and characterized toolkit for enterics. Cooke MB, Welch KT, Ramirez LD, Wen AX, Marciano DC, Herman C. Synth Biol (Oxf). 2025 Aug 14;10(1):ysaf015. doi: 10.1093/synbio/ysaf015. eCollection 2025. PubMed 40927394.
Backbone
  Vector backbone: pUPD3
  Vector type: Bacterial Expression
Growth in bacteria
  Bacterial resistance: Chloramphenicol, 25 μg/mL
  Growth temperature: 37°C
  Growth strain: DH5alpha
  Copy number: High Copy
Gene/Insert
  Gene/Insert name: PT7
  Species: Escherichia coli
  Insert size (bp): 57
  Cloning method: Golden Gate
Terms and licenses: Academic/Nonprofit Terms; Industry Terms: Not Available to Industry
How to cite: pUPD3_FULLPRM_PT7 was a gift from Christophe Herman (Addgene plasmid # 243917 ; http://n2t.net/addgene:243917 ; RRID:Addgene_243917)
